>Addgene plasmid #208930 | FENEF-Sensor | addgene full sequence | sequence record 417151 | Addgene NGS Result
AGGAGGAACTATATCCGGATTGGCGAATGGG
[124 nt withheld, positions 32-155]
C
[91 nt withheld, positions 157-247]
A
[49 nt withheld, positions 249-297]
CCTTTGACGTTGGAGTCCACGTTCTTT
[37 nt withheld, positions 325-361]
ACCCTATCTCGGTCTATTCTTTTGATTTATAAGGGATTTTGCCGATTTCGGCCTATTGGTTAAAAAATGA
GCTGATTTAACAAAAATTTAACGCGAATTTTAACAAAATATTAACGCTTACAATTTAGGTGGCACTTTTC
GGGGAAATGTGCGCGGAACCCCTATTTGTTTATTTTTCTAAATACATTCAAATATGTATCCGCTCATGAG
ACAATAACCCTGATAAATGCTTCAATAATATTGAAAAAGGAAGAGTATGAGTATTCAACATTTCCGTGTC
GCCCTTATTCCCTTTTTTGCGGCATTTTGCCTTCCTGTTTTTGCTCACCCAGAAACGCTGGTGAAAGTAA
AAGATGCTGAAGATCAGTTGGGTGCACGAGTGGGTTACATCGAACTGGATCTCAACAGCGGTAAGATCCT
TGAGAGTTTTCGCCCCGAAGAACGTTTTCCAATGATGAGCACTTTTAAAGTTCTGCTATGTGGCGCGGTA
TTATCCCGTATTGACGCCGGGCAAGAGCAACTCGGTCGCCGCATACACTATTCTCAGAATGACTTGGTTG
AGTACTCACCAGTCACAGAAAAGCATCTTACGGATGGCATGACAGTAAGAGAATTATGCAGTGCTGCCAT
AACCATGAGTGATAACACTGCGGCCAACTTACTTCTGACAACGATCGGAGGACCGAAGGAGCTAACCGCT
TTTTTGCACAACATGGGGGATCATGTAACTCGCCTTGATCGTTGGGAACCGGAGCTGAATGAAGCCATAC
CAAACGACGAGCGTGACACCACGATGCCTGCAGCAATGGCAACAACGTTGCGCAAACTATTAACTGGCGA
ACTACTTACTCTAGCTTCCCGGCAACAATTAATAGACTGGATGGAGGCGGATAAAGTTGCAGGACCACTT
CTGCGCTCGGCCCTTCCGGCTGGCTGGTTTATTGCTGATAAATCTGGAGCCGGTGAGCGTGGGTCTCGCG
GTATCATTGCAGCACTGGGGCCAGATGGTAAGCCCTCCCGTATCGTAGTTATCTACACGACGGGGAGTCA
GGCAACTATGGATGAACGAAATAGACAGATCGCTGAGATAGGTGCCTCACTGATTAAGCATTGGTAACTG
TCAGACCAAGTTTACTCATATATACTTTAGATTGATTTAAAACTTCATTTTTAATTTAAAAGGATCTAGG
TGAAGATCCTTTTTGATAATCTCATGACCAAAATCCCTTAACGTGAGTTTTCGTTCCACTGAGCGTCAGA
CCCCGTAGAAAAGATCAAAGGATCTTCTTGAGATCCTTTTTTTCTGCGCGTAATCTGCTGCTTGCAAACA
AAAAAACCACCGCTACCAGCGGTGGTTTGTTTGCCGGATCAAGAGCTACCAACTCTTTTTCCGAAGGTAA
CTGGCTTCAGCAGAGCGCAGATACCAAATACTGTCCTTCTAGTGTAGCCGTAGTTAGGCCACCACTTCAA
GAACTCTGTAGCACCGCCTACATACCTCGCTCTGCTAATCCTGTTACCAGTGGCTGCTGCCAGTGGCGAT
AAGTCGTGTCTTACCGGGTTGGACTCAAGACGATAGTTACCGGATAAGGCGCAGCGGTCGGGCTGAACGG
GGGGTTCGTGCACACAGCCCAGCTTGGAGCGAACGACCTACACCGAACTGAGATACCTACAGCGTGAGCT
ATGAGAAAGCGCCACGCTTCCCGAAGGGAGAAAGGCGGACAGGTATCCGGTAAGCGGCAGGGTCGGAACA
GGAGAGCGCACGAGGGAGCTTCCAGGGGGAAACGCCTGGTATCTTTATAGTCCTGTCGGGTTTCGCCACC
TCTGACTTGAGCGTCGATTTTTGTGATGCTCGTCAGGGGGGCGGAGCCTATGGAAAAACGCCAGCAACGC
GGCCTTTTTACGGTTCCTGGCCTTTTGCTGGCCTTTTGCTCACATGTTCTTTCCTGCGTTATCCCCTGAT
TCTGTGGATAACCGTATTACCGCCTTTGAGTGAGCTGATACCGCTCGCCGCAGCCGAACGACCGAGCGCA
GCGAGTCAGTGAGCGAGGAAGCGGAAGAGCGCCTGATGCGGTATTTTCTCCTTACGCATCTGTGCGGTAT
TTCACACCGCAATGGTGCACTCTCAGTACAATCTGCTCTGATGCCGCATAGTTAAGCCAGTATACACTCC
GCTATCGCTACGTGACTGGGTCATGGCTGCGCCCCGACACCCGCCAACACCCGCTGACGCGCCCTGACGG
GCTTGTCTGCTCCCGGCATCCGCTTACAGACAAGCTGTGACCGTCTCCGGGAGCTGCATGTGTCAGAGGT
TTTCACCGTCATCACCGAAACGCGCGAGGCAGCTGCGGTAAAGCTCATCAGCGTGGTCGTGAAGCGATTC
ACAGATGTCTGCCTGTTCATCCGCGTCCAGCTCGTTGAGTTTCTCCAGAAGCGTTAATGTCTGGCTTCTG
ATAAAGCGGGCCATGTTAAGGGCGGTTTTTTCCTGTTTGGTCACTGATGCCTCCGTGTAAGGGGGATTTC
TGTTCATGGGGGTAATGATACCGATGAAACGAGAGAGGATGCTCACGATACGGGTTACTGATGATGAACA
TGCCCGGTTACTGGAACGTTGTGAGGGTAAACAACTGGCGGTATGGATGCGGCGGGACCAGAGAAAAATC
ACTCAGGGTCAATGCCAGCGCTTCGTTAATACAGATGTAGGTGTTCCACAGGGTAGCCAGCAGCATCCTG
CGATGCAGATCCGGAACATAATGGTGCAGGGCGCTGACTTCCGCGTTTCCAGACTTTACGAAACACGGAA
ACCGAAGACCATTCATGTTGTTGCTCAGGTCGCAGACGTTTTGCAGCAGCAGTCGCTTCACGTTCGCTCG
CGTATCGGTGATTCATTCTGCTAACCAGTAAGGCAACCCCGCCAGCCTAGCCGGGTCCTCAACGACAGGA
GCACGATCATGCGCACCCGTGGCCAGGACCCAACGCTGCCCGAGATCTCGATCCCGCGAAATTAATACGA
CTCACTATAGGGAGACCACAACGGTTTCCCTCTAGATTTTCACGAGCACTTCACCAACAAGGACCATAGA
TTATGAAAACTGAAGAAGGTAAACTGGTAATCTGGATTAACGGCGATAAAGGCTATAACGGTCTCGCTGA
AGTCGGTAAGAAATTCGAGAAAGATACCGGAATTAAAGTCACCGTTGAGCATCCGGATAAACTGGAAGAG
AAATTCCCACAGGTTGCGGCAACTGGCGATGGCCCTGACATTATCTTCTGGGCACACGACCGCTTTGGTG
GCTACGCTCAATCTGGCCTGTTGGCTGAAATCACCCCGGACAAAGCGTTCCAGGACAAGCTGTATCCGTT
TACCTGGGATGCCGTACGTTACAACGGCAAGCTGATTGCTTACCCGATCGCTGTTGAAGCGTTATCGCTG
ATTTATAACAAAGATCTGCTGCCGAACCCGCCAAAAACCTGGGAAGAGATCCCGGCGCTGGATAAAGAAC
TGAAAGCGAAAGGTAAGAGCGCGCTGATGTTCAACCTGCAAGAACCGTACTTCACCTGGCCGCTGATTGC
TGCTGACGGGGGTTATGCGTTCAAGTATGAAAACGGCAAGTACGACATTAAAGACGTGGGCGTGGATAAC
GCTGGCGCGAAAGCGGGTCTGACCTTCCTGGTTGACCTGATTAAAAACAAACACATGAATGCAGACACCG
ATTACTCCATCGCAGAAGCTGCCTTTAATAAAGGCGAAACAGCGATGACCATCAACGGCCCGTGGGCATG
GTCCAACATCGACACCAGCAAAGTGAATTATGGTGTAACGGTACTGCCGACCTTCAAGGGTCAACCATCC
AAACCGTTCGTTGGCGTGCTGAGCGCAGGTATTAACGCCGCCAGTCCGAACAAAGAGCTGGCAAAAGAGT
TCCTCGAAAACTATCTGCTGACTGATGAAGGTCTGGAAGCGGTTAATAAAGACAAACCGCTGGGTGCCGT
AGCGCTGAAGTCTTACGAGGAAGAGTTGGCGAAAGATCCACGTATTGCCGCCACCATGGAAAACGCCCAG
AAAGGTGAAATCATGCCGAACATCCCGCAGATGTCCGCTTTCTGGTATGCCGTGCGTACTGCGGTGATCA
ACGCCGCCAGCGGTCGTCAGACTGTCGATGAAGCCCTGAAAGACGCGCAGACTAATTCGAGCTCGAACAA
CAACACTAGTGGCTGCGGTGGTGGTGGCGGTTCCATGAGCGAGAATCTTTATTTTCAGGGATCCGCTAGC
GCAGCTCCTGATGCTCGTGCAGTGATTCCACCGCATATGGGCAGTGGTAGCAGTGGCGGTAGCAGCGGCT
CTGGTAGCGTCGACGTACCTCGTACCCCGGTGAGCGGCCAGGCGAACCCGTTTGAAAACGAATTTAAAAA
AGCGAGCAGCGGCCGCGTGACCGGCTACCGGCTGTTCGAGGAGATTCTGCTCGAGCACCACCACCACCAC
CACTGAGATCCGGCTGCTAACAAAGCCCGAAAGGAAGCTGAGTTGGCTGCTGCCACCGCTGAGCAATAAC
TAGCATAACCCCTTGGGGCCTCTAAACGGGTCTTGAGGGGTTTTTTGCTGAA
Features (pLannotate 1.2.2; 13 found; start..end, strand, type, name):
     32..460     +  rep_origin     f1 ori (sequence partly withheld): f1 bacteriophage origin of replication; arrow indicates direction of (+) strand synthesis
    513..617     +  promoter       AmpR promoter: bla
    618..1478    +  CDS            AmpR: β-lactamase; bla; confers resistance to ampicillin, carbenicillin, and related antibiotics
   1649..2237    +  rep_origin     ori: high-copy-number ColE1/pMB1/pBR322/pUC origin of replication
   2423..2562    -  misc_feature   bom: basis of mobility region from pBR322
   2664..2855    -  CDS            rop: Rop protein, which maintains plasmids at low copy number; rop
   2872..3252    +  CDS            YPB1_ECOLX: Protein predicted: Swiss-Prot protein existence level 4. From Escherichia coli.
   3364..3382    +  promoter       T7 promoter: promoter for bacteriophage T7 RNA polymerase
   3444..4544    +  CDS            MBP: maltose binding protein from E. coli; malE (mutated); This version of the gene does not encode a signal sequence, so MBP will remain in the cytosol.
   4601..4621    +  CDS            capTEV™ (fragment): composite tag for in vivo biotinylation, TEV protease cleavage, and 6xHis tagging
   4827..4844    +  CDS            9xHis (fragment): 9xHis affinity tag
   4854..4903    +  CDS            SET1 (fragment): solubility-enhancement tag derived from T7 phage gene 10B
   4911..4958    +  terminator     T7 terminator: transcription terminator for bacteriophage T7 RNA polymerase
