[The description below was written by a language model from this plasmid's Addgene catalogue record and pLannotate feature annotations shown in this document.]
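Description:
FENEF-Sensor is a bacterial expression plasmid built on a pET-type MBP-fusion backbone (pet-MBP) for producing a recombinant p38 MAP kinase activity sensor in E. coli. The sequenced record is about 5 kb. It carries a ColE1/pBR322-family origin together with the bom mobility region and the rop gene, which keeps copy number low, in agreement with the catalogue's "low copy" entry. An f1 phage origin is also present, and selection is by ampicillin resistance through β-lactamase expressed from its own promoter.

The expression cassette runs from a T7 promoter to a T7 terminator, so it requires a host that supplies T7 RNA polymerase; no lac operator or lacI gene is annotated in the feature table. The open reading frame begins with a signal-sequence-less maltose binding protein, which stays cytosolic and serves as a solubility and affinity handle. Just downstream, a short match annotated as a capTEV fragment probably corresponds to a TEV protease cleavage site. The 195 bp insert that follows is not annotated in the feature table. According to the catalogue, it encodes the FENEF sequence from human ATF2 with a phosphorylation site, fused at its C terminus to SmBiT, the small fragment of split NanoLuc luciferase. A His tag closes the fusion; it is recorded as 6xHis and detected as a fragment of a 9xHis tag. The neighbouring "SET1" hit is a small fragment that likely reflects residual vector sequence.

The purified protein is intended as an in vitro sensor for luminescent detection of p38 activity. The associated publication describes a phosphorylation-assisted luciferase complementation assay. The complementing large luciferase partner is not encoded on this plasmid.
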