Addgene plasmid #208930: FENEF-Sensor
Purpose: in vitro p38-Sensor for luminescent detection of p38-activity
Depositing lab: Attila Reményi. Depositing organization: HUN-REN Research Centre for Natural Sciences. Publication: Phosphorylation-Assisted Luciferase Complementation Assay Designed to Monitor Kinase Activity and Kinase-Domain-Mediated Protein-Protein Binding. Poti AL, Denes L, Papp K, Bato C, Banoczi Z, Remenyi A, Alexa A. Int J Mol Sci. 2023 Oct 3;24(19):14854. doi: 10.3390/ijms241914854. PubMed 37834301.
Backbone
  Vector backbone: pet-MBP
  Backbone manufacturer: Attila Reményi lab
  Backbone size w/o insert (bp): 4736
  Modifications to backbone: 195
  Vector type: Bacterial Expression
Growth in bacteria
  Bacterial resistance: Ampicillin, 100 μg/mL
  Growth temperature: 37°C
  Growth strain: DH5alpha
  Copy number: Low Copy
Gene/Insert
  Gene/Insert name: FENEF sequence from human ATF2 with phospho site
  Species: H. sapiens (human)
  Insert size (bp): 195
  GenBank ID: NM_001256090.1
  Entrez Gene: ATF2 (a.k.a. CRE-BP1, CREB-2, CREB2, HB16, TREB7)
  Promoter: T7
  Tag / fusion protein: MBP (N terminal on backbone); Smbit (C terminal on insert); HISx6 (C terminal on backbone)
  Cloning method: Restriction Enzyme; 5′ cloning site NheI, SalI (not destroyed); 3′ cloning site NotI, XhoI (not destroyed)
  Sequencing primers: 5′ malE; 3′ T7_term
Terms and licenses: Academic/Nonprofit Terms; Industry Terms: Not Available to Industry
How to cite: FENEF-Sensor was a gift from Attila Reményi (Addgene plasmid # 208930 ; http://n2t.net/addgene:208930 ; RRID:Addgene_208930)
